Addgene plasmid #211342: m.3047-Right Puro DdCBE-G1397-C- T1413I-GFP
Purpose: Expression of codon-optimized mitochondrial base editor in human cells; cell sorting; puromycin drug selection
Depositing lab: Monkol Lek.
Backbone
  Vector backbone: pCMV
  Vector type: Mammalian Expression, TALEN
  Selectable markers: Puromycin
Growth in bacteria
  Bacterial resistance: Ampicillin, 100 μg/mL
  Growth temperature: 37°C
  Growth strain: NEB Stable
  Growth instructions: Lower temperature is preferred
  Copy number: Unknown
Gene/Insert
  Gene/Insert name: m.3047-Right Puro DdCBE-G1397-C- T1413I-GFP
  Species: H. sapiens (human)
  Insert size (bp): 3657
  Promoter: CMV
  Cloning method: Gibson Cloning
  Sequencing primers: 5′ gacccaagctggctagcacc; 3′ cagaggacaaagacccctta
Terms and licenses: Academic/Nonprofit Terms; Industry Terms: Not Available to Industry
How to cite: m.3047-Right Puro DdCBE-G1397-C- T1413I-GFP was a gift from Monkol Lek (Addgene plasmid # 211342 ; http://n2t.net/addgene:211342 ; RRID:Addgene_211342)
