[The description below was written by a language model from this plasmid's Addgene catalogue record and pLannotate feature annotations shown in this document.]
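Description:
m.3047-Right Puro DdCBE-G1397-C- T1413I-GFP is a pCMV-based mammalian expression plasmid (8,627 nt sequenced record) encoding the right-hand half of a TALE-guided, DddA-derived cytosine base editor (DdCBE) pair aimed, judging by its name, at position m.3047 of the human mitochondrial genome. It is maintained in E. coli through a high-copy ColE1/pUC-type origin with ampicillin resistance (AmpR under its own bla promoter). An f1 origin and remnants of lac regulatory sequence are also carried in the backbone.

The codon-optimized editor is driven by the CMV enhancer and immediate-early promoter, with a T7 promoter just upstream of the coding region. The open reading frame begins with a fragment of human SOD2, which most likely serves as the mitochondrial targeting sequence. It is followed by sequences matching the Xanthomonas TAL effector AvrBs3, which flank an unannotated stretch where the TALE repeat array presumably lies. The name indicates that the C-terminal half of DddA split at G1397, carrying a T1413I substitution, is fused next, although the annotation tool does not call this segment. A uracil glycosylase inhibitor (UGI) from phage PBS2 then follows, which protects the deaminated cytosine from uracil excision repair. EGFP lies downstream, but the table does not show how it is linked to the editor. A separate SV40 promoter–puromycin N-acetyltransferase–SV40 poly(A) cassette is also present, with a residual ble fragment after the puromycin gene.

The plasmid is intended for expression in human cells together with a matching left-half construct carrying the complementary DddA half. Transfected cells can be enriched by GFP sorting or puromycin selection.
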