Features (pLannotate 1.2.2; 23 found; start..end, strand, type, name):
   1910..2056    +  CDS            avrBs3 (fragment): AVRB3_XANEU - Experimental evidence at protein level: Swiss-Prot protein existence level 1. Avirulence protein. Acts as a transcription factor in C.annuum plants. In susceptible plants lacking the Bs3 resistance gene induces expression of a number of genes, including genes homologous to a family of auxin-induced genes, alpha-expansin genes, pectate lyase, anthocyanidin glucoside rhamnosyl transferase and at least one transcription factor, UPA20. Their expression leads to plant hypertrophy in mesophyll cells, probably mainly mediated by UPA20 (PubMed:17962565). In resistant plants induces the h
   2141..2389    +  CDS            UGI: UNGI_BPPB2 - Experimental evidence at protein level: Swiss-Prot protein existence level 1. This protein binds specifically and reversibly to the host uracil-DNA glycosylase, preventing removal of uracil residues from PBS2 DNA by the host uracil-excision repair system. From Bacillus phage PBS2 (Bacteriophage PBS2).
   2456..3172    +  CDS            EGFP: EGFP is a basic (constitutively fluorescent) green fluorescent protein published in 1996, derived from Aequorea victoria. It is reported to be a rapidly-maturing weak dimer with moderate acid sensitivity.
   3330..3351    +  promoter       SV40 promoter (fragment): SV40 enhancer and early promoter
   3372..3800    +  rep_origin     f1 ori (sequence partly withheld): f1 bacteriophage origin of replication; arrow indicates direction of (+) strand synthesis
   3814..4143    +  promoter       SV40 promoter: SV40 enhancer and early promoter
   4189..4788    +  CDS            PuroR (fragment): puromycin N-acetyltransferase; pac from Streptomyces; confers resistance to puromycin
   4795..4920    +  CDS            ble (fragment): BLE_KLEPN - Experimental evidence at protein level: Swiss-Prot protein existence level 1. Binding protein with a strong affinity to the bleomycin family of antibiotics. Binds to CL990; an antimitotic-antibiotic compound. From Klebsiella pneumoniae.
   4915..5036    +  polyA_signal   SV40 poly(A) signal: SV40 polyadenylation signal
   5109..5125    -  protein_bind   lac operator: The lac repressor binds to the lac operator to inhibit transcription in E. coli. This inhibition can be relieved by adding lactose or isopropyl-β-D-thiogalactopyranoside (IPTG). lac repressor encoded by lacI
   5133..5163    -  promoter       lac promoter: promoter for the E. coli lac operon
   5178..5199    -  protein_bind   CAP binding site: CAP binding activates transcription in the presence of cAMP. E. coli catabolite activator protein
   5212..5304    -  CDS            lacI (fragment): lac repressor; lacI; The lac repressor binds to the lac operator to inhibit transcription in E. coli. This inhibition can be relieved by adding lactose or isopropyl-β-D-thiogalactopyranoside (IPTG).
   5487..6075    -  rep_origin     ori: high-copy-number ColE1/pMB1/pBR322/pUC origin of replication
   6246..7106    -  CDS            AmpR: β-lactamase; bla; confers resistance to ampicillin, carbenicillin, and related antibiotics
   7107..7211    -  promoter       AmpR promoter: bla
   7270..7322    -  misc_feature   bom (fragment): basis of mobility region from pBR322
   7477..7856    +  enhancer       CMV enhancer: human cytomegalovirus immediate early enhancer
   7857..8060    +  promoter       CMV promoter: human cytomegalovirus (CMV) immediate early promoter
   8056..8089    +  LTR            5' LTR (truncated) (fragment): truncated 5' long terminal repeat (LTR) from HIV-1
   8105..8123    +  promoter       T7 promoter: promoter for bacteriophage T7 RNA polymerase
   8152..8250    +  CDS            SOD2 (fragment): SODM_HUMAN - Experimental evidence at protein level: Swiss-Prot protein existence level 1. Destroys superoxide anion radicals which are normally produced within the cells and which are toxic to biological systems. From Homo sapiens (Human).
   8338..217     +  CDS            avrBs3 (fragment) (across the origin): AVRB3_XANEU - Experimental evidence at protein level: Swiss-Prot protein existence level 1. Avirulence protein. Acts as a transcription factor in C.annuum plants. In susceptible plants lacking the Bs3 resistance gene induces expression of a number of genes, including genes homologous to a family of auxin-induced genes, alpha-expansin genes, pectate lyase, anthocyanidin glucoside rhamnosyl transferase and at least one transcription factor, UPA20. Their expression leads to plant hypertrophy in mesophyll cells, probably mainly mediated by UPA20 (PubMed:17962565). In resistant plants induces the h
>Addgene plasmid #211342 | m.3047-Right Puro DdCBE-G1397-C- T1413I-GFP | addgene full sequence | sequence record 415648 | Addgene NGS Result
TCCGCCGCTGCAGTTAGACACCGGTCAACTGCTAAAAATAGCCAAACGCGGTGGCGTCACAGCAGTCGAG
GCAGTGCACGCCTGGCGAAATGCGTTGACTGGCGCTCCTCTTAACCTTACCCCTGAGCAGGTTGTGGCTA
TCGCCTCCCATGACGGCGGTAAGCAGGCTCTCGAGACCGTGCAAGCCCTACTCCCCGTTTTGTGTCAGGC
TCATGGTCTGACTCCTGAACAGGTAGTGGCAATCGCTTCCAACGGTGGTGGAAAGCAGGCCCTTGAGACA
GTCCAAAGGTTGCTGCCTGTGCTCTGCCAGGCTCACGGACTGACTCCCGAGCAGGTGGTCGCCATTGCGT
CCAACAATGGCGGAAAGCAAGCCTTGGAAACGGTGCAGGCTCTCCTGCCAGTCCTGTGCCAGGCACATGG
CCTGACACCACAGCAAGTCGTGGCCATCGCCTCCAACATCGGTGGCAAGCAAGCCCTGGAGACTGTGCAG
AGGCTTCTGCCAGTCTTATGTCAGGCGCATGGACTGACACCCCAGCAGGTTGTCGCTATCGCGTCAAACA
TCGGCGGGAAACAGGCCTTGGAGACTGTACAACGGCTTCTGCCGGTCCTCTGCCAAGCCCATGGATTAAC
CCCAGAACAGGTGGTAGCCATCGCTTCCCATGATGGAGGGAAACAAGCTTTGGAGACCGTTCAGGCTCTG
CTTCCTGTGTTATGCCAGGCCCACGGGCTCACACCGGAGCAAGTGGTTGCAATTGCCAGTAATGGCGGGG
GGAAGCAGGCACTGGAGACAGTTCAACGGTTGTTGCCAGTGCTCTGTCAGGCCCATGGACTCACTCCCGA
ACAAGTGGTGGCTATTGCCTCACATGACGGGGGCAAGCAGGCCTTAGAAACGGTCCAAGCTCTGCTGCCC
GTCCTCTGTCAAGCCCACGGTCTGACCCCACAACAGGTGGTGGCAATTGCCTCAAATATCGGAGGCAAAC
AGGCCCTCGAAACAGTACAGCGGTTACTCCCTGTGTTGTGCCAAGCTCATGGCCTTACTCCAGAGCAGGT
CGTCGCAATAGCAAGCAACAACGGCGGCAAACAAGCACTGGAAACCGTCCAAGCATTGCTCCCAGTTTTA
TGTCAAGCTCACGGCCTTACCCCTCAGCAGGTGGTTGCTATCGCTTCAAATATAGGAGGTAAACAGGCGC
TCGAAACCGTGCAAAGGCTCCTGCCGGTGCTTTGTCAAGCACATGGGCTAACGCCGGAACAGGTTGTAGC
TATCGCATCCAATGGTGGGGGAAAACAGGCGTTAGAGACAGTGCAGCGCCTCCTGCCCGTTCTTTGTCAG
GCACACGGGCTGACACCTGAACAAGTCGTCGCTATTGCATCCCACGATGGAGGAAAGCAGGCCCTAGAGA
CTGTTCAGGCACTTCTACCAGTCCTTTGCCAAGCACATGGGTTGACACCCCAACAGGTCGTTGCTATAGC
TAGCAATATTGGGGGGAAGCAGGCTCTAGAGACCGTCCAACGTTTATTACCCGTACTATGCCAGGCACAT
GGACTCACACCTGAGCAGGTGGTGGCCATCGCAAGTCACGACGGAGGAAAACAAGCGCTTGAAACTGTCC
AGGCCCTATTGCCGGTTCTGTGTCAGGCTCACGGCTTGACCCCGGAACAAGTTGTCGCGATCGCTTCTAA
CAATGGAGGTAAACAAGCCTTGGAAACTGTGCAGGCCCTCCTGCCTGTATTGTGCCAGGCGCACGGATTA
ACGCCCGAACAGGTTGTGGCTATCGCTAGCAATGGGGGTGGCAAGCAAGCCCTAGAGACAGTGCAGAGAC
TGTTGCCAGTTCTATGTCAAGCGCATGGGCTCACCCCTCAACAAGTCGTAGCTATAGCGAGCAACATAGG
CGGCAGACCTGCATTGGAATCAATCGTAGCTCAGCTGTCCAGACCCGATCCAGCTTTGGCCGCCCTTACC
AACGATCACCTGGTGGCGCTGGCTTGCCTGGGCGGTCGTCCGGCCCTGGATGCGGTGAAGAAAGGCCTGG
GTGGATCCGCCATTCCAGTGAAGCGCGGCGCTACCGGTGAAACCAAAGTGTTTATCGGTAACAGCAACAG
CCCGAAGAGCCCGACCAAAGGCGGTTGCTCTGGCGGCTCAACTAATCTGAGCGACATCATTGAGAAGGAG
ACTGGGAAACAGCTGGTCATTCAGGAGTCCATCCTGATGCTGCCTGAGGAGGTGGAGGAAGTGATCGGCA
ACAAGCCAGAGTCTGACATCCTGGTGCACACCGCCTACGACGAGTCCACAGATGAGAATGTGATGCTGCT
GACCTCTGACGCCCCCGAGTATAAGCCTTGGGCCCTGGTCATCCAGGATTCTAACGGCGAGAATAAGATC
AAGATGCTGGGAAGCGGAGCTACTAACTTCAGCCTGCTGAAGCAGGCTGGAGACGTGGAGGAGAACCCTG
GACCTATGGTGAGCAAGGGCGAGGAGCTGTTCACCGGGGTGGTGCCCATCCTGGTCGAGCTGGACGGCGA
CGTAAACGGCCACAAGTTCAGCGTGTCCGGCGAGGGCGAGGGCGATGCCACCTACGGCAAGCTGACCCTG
AAGTTCATCTGCACCACCGGCAAGCTGCCCGTGCCCTGGCCCACCCTCGTGACCACCCTGACCTATGGAG
TGCAGTGCTTCAGCCGCTACCCCGACCACATGAAGCAGCACGACTTCTTCAAGTCCGCCATGCCCGAAGG
CTACGTCCAGGAGCGCACCATCTTCTTCAAGGACGACGGCAACTACAAGACCCGCGCCGAGGTGAAGTTC
GAGGGCGACACCCTGGTGAACCGCATCGAGCTGAAGGGCATCGACTTCAAGGAGGACGGCAACATCCTGG
GGCACAAGCTGGAGTACAACTACAACAGCCACAACGTCTATATCATGGCCGACAAGCAGAAGAACGGCAT
CAAGGTGAACTTCAAGATCCGCCACAACATCGAGGACGGCAGCGTGCAGCTCGCCGACCACTACCAGCAG
AACACCCCCATCGGCGACGGCCCCGTGCTGCTGCCCGACAACCACTACCTGAGCACCCAGTCCGCCCTGA
GCAAAGACCCCAACGAGAAGCGCGATCACATGGTCCTGCTGGAGTTCGTGACCGCCGCCGGGATCACTCT
CGGCATGGACGAGCTGTACAAGTGATAAGGGGTCTTTGTCCTCTGTACTGTCTCTCTCCTTGCCCCTAAC
CCAAAAAGCTTCATTTTTCTGTGTAGGCTGCACAAGAGCCTTGATTGAAGATATATTCTTTCTGAACAGT
ATTTAAGGTTTCCAATAAAATGTACACCCCTCAGAACTTCTGAGGCGGAAAGAACCAGCTGGGGCTCTAG
GGGGTATCCCC
[124 nt withheld, positions 3372-3495]
C
[91 nt withheld, positions 3497-3587]
A
[49 nt withheld, positions 3589-3637]
CCTTTGACGTTGGAGTCCACGTTCTTT
[37 nt withheld, positions 3665-3701]
ACCCTATCTCGGTCTATTCTTTTGATTTATAAGGGATTTTGCCGATTTCGGCCTATTGGTTAAAAAATGA
GCTGATTTAACAAAAATTTAACGCGAATTAATTCTGTGGAATGTGTGTCAGTTAGGGTGTGGAAAGTCCC
CAGGCTCCCCAGCAGGCAGAAGTATGCAAAGCATGCATCTCAATTAGTCAGCAACCAGGTGTGGAAAGTC
CCCAGGCTCCCCAGCAGGCAGAAGTATGCAAAGCATGCATCTCAATTAGTCAGCAACCATAGTCCCGCCC
CTAACTCCGCCCATCCCGCCCCTAACTCCGCCCAGTTCCGCCCATTCTCCGCCCCATGGCTGACTAATTT
TTTTTATTTATGCAGAGGCCGAGGCCGCCTCTGCCTCTGAGCTATTCCAGAAGTAGTGAGGAGGCTTTTT
TGGAGGCCTAGGCTTTTGCAAAAAGCTCCCGGGAGCTTGTATATCCATTTTCGGATCTGATCAGCACATG
ACCGAGTACAAGCCCACGGTGCGCCTCGCCACCCGCGACGACGTCCCCAGGGCCGTACGCACCCTCGCCG
CCGCGTTCGCCGACTACCCCGCCACGCGCCACACCGTCGATCCGGACCGCCACATCGAGCGGGTCACCGA
GCTGCAAGAACTCTTCCTCACGCGCGTCGGGCTCGACATCGGCAAGGTGTGGGTCGCGGACGACGGCGCC
GCGGTGGCGGTCTGGACCACGCCGGAGAGCGTCGAAGCGGGGGCGGTGTTCGCCGAGATCGGCCCGCGCA
TGGCCGAGTTGAGCGGTTCCCGGCTGGCCGCGCAGCAACAGATGGAAGGCCTCCTGGCGCCGCACCGGCC
CAAGGAGCCCGCGTGGTTCCTGGCCACCGTCGGAGTCTCGCCCGACCACCAGGGCAAGGGTCTGGGCAGC
GCCGTCGTGCTCCCCGGAGTGGAGGCGGCCGAGCGCGCCGGGGTGCCCGCCTTCCTGGAGACCTCCGCGC
CCCGCAACCTCCCCTTCTACGAGCGGCTCGGCTTCACCGTCACCGCCGACGTCGAGGTGCCCGAAGGACC
GCGCACCTGGTGCATGACCCGCAAGCCCGGTGCCTGAGTGCTACGAGATTTCGATTCCACCGCCGCCTTC
TATGAAAGGTTGGGCTTCGGAATCGTTTTCCGGGACGCCGGCTGGATGATCCTCCAGCGCGGGGATCTCA
TGCTGGAGTTCTTCGCCCACCCCAACTTGTTTATTGCAGCTTATAATGGTTACAAATAAAGCAATAGCAT
CACAAATTTCACAAATAAAGCATTTTTTTCACTGCATTCTAGTTGTGGTTTGTCCAAACTCATCAATGTA
TCTTATCATGTCTGTATACCGTCGACCTCTAGCTAGAGCTTGGCGTAATCATGGTCATAGCTGTTTCCTG
TGTGAAATTGTTATCCGCTCACAATTCCACACAACATACGAGCCGGAAGCATAAAGTGTAAAGCCTGGGG
TGCCTAATGAGTGAGCTAACTCACATTAATTGCGTTGCGCTCACTGCCCGCTTTCCAGTCGGGAAACCTG
TCGTGCCAGCTGCATTAATGAATCGGCCAACGCGCGGGGAGAGGCGGTTTGCGTATTGGGCGCTCTTCCG
CTTCCTCGCTCACTGACTCGCTGCGCTCGGTCGTTCGGCTGCGGCGAGCGGTATCAGCTCACTCAAAGGC
GGTAATACGGTTATCCACAGAATCAGGGGATAACGCAGGAAAGAACATGTGAGCAAAAGGCCAGCAAAAG
GCCAGGAACCGTAAAAAGGCCGCGTTGCTGGCGTTTTTCCATAGGCTCCGCCCCCCTGACGAGCATCACA
AAAATCGACGCTCAAGTCAGAGGTGGCGAAACCCGACAGGACTATAAAGATACCAGGCGTTTCCCCCTGG
AAGCTCCCTCGTGCGCTCTCCTGTTCCGACCCTGCCGCTTACCGGATACCTGTCCGCCTTTCTCCCTTCG
GGAAGCGTGGCGCTTTCTCATAGCTCACGCTGTAGGTATCTCAGTTCGGTGTAGGTCGTTCGCTCCAAGC
TGGGCTGTGTGCACGAACCCCCCGTTCAGCCCGACCGCTGCGCCTTATCCGGTAACTATCGTCTTGAGTC
CAACCCGGTAAGACACGACTTATCGCCACTGGCAGCAGCCACTGGTAACAGGATTAGCAGAGCGAGGTAT
ATAGGCGGTGCTACAGAGTTCTTGAAGTGGTGGCCTAACTACGGCTACACTAGAAGAACAGTATTTGGTA
TCTGCGCTCTGCTGAAGCCAGTTACCTTCGGAAAAAGAGTTGGTAGCTCTTGATCCGGCAAACAAACCAC
CGCTGGTAGCGGTGGTTTTTTTGTTTGCAAGCAGCAGATTACGCGCAGAAAAAAAGGATCTCAAGAAGAT
CCTTTGATCTTTTCTACGGGGTCTGACGCTCAGTGGAACGAAAACTCACGTTAAGGGATTTTGGTCATGA
GATTATCAAAAAGGATCTTCACCTAGATCCTTTTAAATTAAAAATGAAGTTTTAAATCAATCTAAAGTAT
ATATGAGTAAACTTGGTCTGACAGTTACCAATGCTTAATCAGTGAGGCACCTATCTCAGCGATCTGTCTA
TTTCGTTCATCCATAGTTGCCTGACTCCCCGTCGTGTAGATAACTACGATACGGGAGGGCTTACCATCTG
GCCCCAGTGCTGCAATGATACCGCGAGACCCACGCTCACCGGCTCCAGATTTATCAGCAATAAACCAGCC
AGCCGGAAGGGCCGAGCGCAGAAGTGGTCCTGCAACTTTATCCGCCTCCATCCAGTCTATTAATTGTTGC
CGGGAAGCTAGAGTAAGTAGTTCGCCAGTTAATAGTTTGCGCAACGTTGTTGCCATTGCTACAGGCATCG
TGGTGTCACGCTCGTCGTTTGGTATGGCTTCATTCAGCTCCGGTTCCCAACGATCAAGGCGAGTTACATG
ATCCCCCATGTTGTGCAAAAAAGCGGTTAGCTCCTTCGGTCCTCCGATCGTTGTCAGAAGTAAGTTGGCC
GCAGTGTTATCACTCATGGTTATGGCAGCACTGCATAATTCTCTTACTGTCATGCCATCCGTAAGATGCT
TTTCTGTGACTGGTGAGTACTCAACCAAGTCATTCTGAGAATAGTGTATGCGGCGACCGAGTTGCTCTTG
CCCGGCGTCAATACGGGATAATACCGCGCCACATAGCAGAACTTTAAAAGTGCTCATCATTGGAAAACGT
TCTTCGGGGCGAAAACTCTCAAGGATCTTACCGCTGTTGAGATCCAGTTCGATGTAACCCACTCGTGCAC
CCAACTGATCTTCAGCATCTTTTACTTTCACCAGCGTTTCTGGGTGAGCAAAAACAGGAAGGCAAAATGC
CGCAAAAAAGGGAATAAGGGCGACACGGAAATGTTGAATACTCATACTCTTCCTTTTTCAATATTATTGA
AGCATTTATCAGGGTTATTGTCTCATGAGCGGATACATATTTGAATGTATTTAGAAAAATAAACAAATAG
GGGTTCCGCGCACATTTCCCCGAAAAGTGCCACCTGACGTCGACGGATCGGGAGATCTCCCGATCCCCTA
TGGTGCACTCTCAGTACAATCTGCTCTGATGCCGCATAGTTAAGCCAGTATCTGCTCCCTGCTTGTGTGT
TGGAGGTCGCTGAGTAGTGCGCGAGCAAAATTTAAGCTACAACAAGGCAAGGCTTGACCGACAATTGCAT
GAAGAATCTGCTTAGGGTTAGGCGTTTTGCGCTGCTTCGCGATGTACGGGCCAGATATACGCGTTGACAT
TGATTATTGACTAGTTATTAATAGTAATCAATTACGGGGTCATTAGTTCATAGCCCATATATGGAGTTCC
GCGTTACATAACTTACGGTAAATGGCCCGCCTGGCTGACCGCCCAACGACCCCCGCCCATTGACGTCAAT
AATGACGTATGTTCCCATAGTAACGCCAATAGGGACTTTCCATTGACGTCAATGGGTGGAGTATTTACGG
TAAACTGCCCACTTGGCAGTACATCAAGTGTATCATATGCCAAGTACGCCCCCTATTGACGTCAATGACG
GTAAATGGCCCGCCTGGCATTATGCCCAGTACATGACCTTATGGGACTTTCCTACTTGGCAGTACATCTA
CGTATTAGTCATCGCTATTACCATGGTGATGCGGTTTTGGCAGTACATCAATGGGCGTGGATAGCGGTTT
GACTCACGGGGATTTCCAAGTCTCCACCCCATTGACGTCAATGGGAGTTTGTTTTGGCACCAAAATCAAC
GGGACTTTCCAAAATGTCGTAACAACTCCGCCCCATTGACGCAAATGGGCGGTAGGCGTGTACGGTGGGA
GGTCTATATAAGCAGAGCTCTCTGGCTAACTAGAGAACCCACTGCTTACTGGCTTATCGAAATTAATACG
ACTCACTATAGGGAGACCCAAGCTGGCTAGCACCATGGCCCTGTCCCGTGCGGTTTGTGGCACCTCCCGT
CAACTGGCTCCGGTTCTGGGTTATCTGGGTTCCCGTCAAAAACACTCCCTGCCGGACTACCCGTATGATG
TTCCGGATTACGCTGGCTACCCATACGACGTCCCAGACTACGCTGGCTACCCATACGACGTCCCAGACTA
CGCTATGGACATCGCGGATCTGCGTACCCTGGGTTACAGCCAGCAGCAGCAGGAGAAGATCAAGCCGAAG
GTGCGCAGCACCGTGGCTCAGCACCACGAAGCCCTGGTGGGCCACGGTTTCACCCACGCTCACATTGTGG
CCCTGAGCCAGCACCCAGCCGCGCTGGGCACCGTGGCCGTGAAATATCAGGATATGATTGCTGCCCTGCC
AGAGGCCACCCATGAAGCTATTGTGGGCGTGGGCAAGCAGTGGAGCGGTGCTCGTGCGCTGGAGGCGCTG
CTGACCGTGGCTGGTGAACTGCGTGG
